Addgene plasmid #171654: QUAS-10-T7-GFP_ColE1
Purpose: QUAS ten base pairs upstream of a T7 promoter. Expresses GFP in BL21(DE3) E. coli. Contains ColE1 origin of replication.
Depositing lab: Tara Deans. Depositing organization: University of Utah. Publication: Enhanced regulation of prokaryotic gene expression by a eukaryotic transcriptional activator. MacDonald IC, Seamons TR, Emmons JC, Javdan SB, Deans TL. Nat Commun. 2021 Jul 5;12(1):4109. doi: 10.1038/s41467-021-24434-9. PubMed 34226549.
Backbone
  Vector backbone: QUAS-0-T7-GFP_ColE1
  Backbone size w/o insert (bp): 2781
  Total vector size (bp): 2864
  Vector type: Bacterial Expression
Growth in bacteria
  Bacterial resistance: Ampicillin, 100 μg/mL
  Growth temperature: 37°C
  Growth strain: DH5alpha
  Copy number: High Copy
Gene/Insert
  Gene/Insert name: QUAS-10-T7
  Insert size (bp): 104
  Promoter: T7
  Tag / fusion protein: ssrA degradation tag (DAS+4) (C terminal on backbone)
  Cloning method: Restriction Enzyme; 5′ cloning site KpnI (not destroyed); 3′ cloning site NdeI (not destroyed)
  Sequencing primers: 5′ GAATAGTGTATGCGGCGACC; 3′ CTGCACGCCGTAGGTCAG
Terms and licenses: Academic/Nonprofit Terms; Industry Terms: Not Available to Industry
How to cite: QUAS-10-T7-GFP_ColE1 was a gift from Tara Deans (Addgene plasmid # 171654 ; http://n2t.net/addgene:171654 ; RRID:Addgene_171654)
