[The description below was written by a language model from this plasmid's Addgene catalogue record and pLannotate feature annotations shown in this document.]
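Description:
QUAS-10-T7-GFP_ColE1 is a small (about 2.9 kb) high-copy bacterial expression plasmid derived from the related QUAS-0-T7-GFP_ColE1 backbone. It replicates through a ColE1/pUC-type origin and is selected with ampicillin via a β-lactamase gene driven by its own bla promoter. A phage lambda t0 terminator lies beyond the origin, near the end of the AmpR gene on the circular map, where such elements generally serve to limit read-through transcription.

The defining insert is a roughly 100 bp regulatory fragment, cloned between KpnI and NdeI, that places a QUAS element ten base pairs upstream of a T7 promoter. QUAS is the upstream activating sequence of the Neurospora Q system, bound by the eukaryotic transcriptional activator QF. The automated annotation does not call the QUAS itself, but it would sit in the short unannotated stretch between the AmpR promoter and the T7 promoter. Downstream, the annotation shows the efficient T7 gene 10 ribosome binding site, an EGFP coding sequence, a multiple cloning site fragment and the T7 terminator. The catalogue record states that the reporter carries a C-terminal ssrA-type degradation tag (DAS+4) from the backbone. This tag is not separately annotated, though it may lie in the region just after EGFP. Such a tag directs the protein to cellular proteases and so shortens reporter lifetime.

Expression requires T7 RNA polymerase, so GFP is produced in BL21(DE3) E. coli. The name, parent backbone and associated publication title suggest it is one spacing variant in a series testing how a eukaryotic activator's binding site affects regulation of prokaryotic T7-driven expression.
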