Features (pLannotate 1.2.2; 9 found; start..end, strand, type, name):
      1..861     -  CDS            AmpR: β-lactamase; bla; confers resistance to ampicillin, carbenicillin, and related antibiotics
    862..966     -  promoter       AmpR promoter: bla
   1020..1038    +  promoter       T7 promoter: promoter for bacteriophage T7 RNA polymerase
   1056..1076    +  RBS            RBS: efficient ribosome binding site from bacteriophage T7 gene 10 (Olins and Rangwala, 1989)
   1085..1801    +  CDS            EGFP: EGFP is a basic (constitutively fluorescent) green fluorescent protein published in 1996, derived from Aequorea victoria. It is reported to be a rapidly-maturing weak dimer with moderate acid sensitivity.
   1802..1821    +  misc_feature   MCS (fragment): multiple cloning site
   1874..1921    +  terminator     T7 terminator: transcription terminator for bacteriophage T7 RNA polymerase
   2085..2673    -  rep_origin     ori: high-copy-number ColE1/pMB1/pBR322/pUC origin of replication
   2761..2855    -  terminator     lambda t0 terminator: transcription terminator from phage lambda
>Addgene plasmid #171654 | QUAS-10-T7-GFP_ColE1 | addgene full sequence | sequence record 341146 | Addgene NGS Result
TTACCAATGCTTAATCAGTGAGGCACCTATCTCAGCGATCTGTCTATTTCGTTCATCCATAGTTGCCTGA
CTCCCCGTCGTGTAGATAACTACGATACGGGAGGGCTTACCATCTGGCCCCAGTGCTGCAATGATACCGC
GAGACCCACGCTCACCGGCTCCAGATTTATCAGCAATAAACCAGCCAGCCGGAAGGGCCGAGCGCAGAAG
TGGTCCTGCAACTTTATCCGCCTCCATCCAGTCTATTAATTGTTGCCGGGAAGCTAGAGTAAGTAGTTCG
CCAGTTAATAGTTTGCGCAACGTTGTTGCCATTGCTACAGGCATCGTGGTGTCACGCTCGTCGTTTGGTA
TGGCTTCATTCAGCTCCGGTTCCCAACGATCAAGGCGAGTTACATGATCCCCCATGTTGTGCAAAAAAGC
GGTTAGCTCCTTCGGTCCTCCGATCGTTGTCAGAAGTAAGTTGGCCGCAGTGTTATCACTCATGGTTATG
GCAGCACTGCATAATTCTCTTACTGTCATGCCATCCGTAAGATGCTTTTCTGTGACTGGTGAGTACTCAA
CCAAGTCATTCTGAGAATAGTGTATGCGGCGACCGAGTTGCTCTTGCCCGGCGTCAATACGGGATAATAC
CGCGCCACATAGCAGAACTTTAAAAGTGCTCATCATTGGAAAACGTTCTTCGGGGCGAAAACTCTCAAGG
ATCTTACCGCTGTTGAGATCCAGTTCGATGTAACCCACTCGTGCACCCAACTGATCTTCAGCATCTTTTA
CTTTCACCAGCGTTTCTGGGTGAGCAAAAACAGGAAGGCAAAATGCCGCAAAAAAGGGAATAAGGGCGAC
ACGGAAATGTTGAATACTCATACTCTTCCTTTTTCAATATTATTGAAGCATTTATCAGGGTTATTGTCTC
ATGAGCGGATACATATTTGAATGTATTTAGAAAAATAAACAAATAGGGGTTCCGCGCGCTAGCGGTACCC
GATCCCGCGAAATGGGTAATCGCTTATCCCTATTATCATTAATACGACTCACTATAGGCCCCGAATTCAA
CCGGTTTGTTTAACTTTAAGAAGGAGGAGTACATATGGTGAGCAAGGGCGAGGAGCTGTTCACCGGGGTG
GTGCCCATCCTGGTCGAGCTGGACGGCGACGTAAACGGCCACAAGTTCAGCGTGTCCGGCGAGGGCGAGG
GCGATGCCACCTACGGCAAGCTGACCCTGAAGTTCATCTGCACCACCGGCAAGCTGCCCGTGCCCTGGCC
CACCCTCGTGACCACCCTGACCTACGGCGTGCAGTGCTTCAGCCGCTACCCCGACCACATGAAGCAGCAC
GACTTCTTCAAGTCCGCCATGCCCGAAGGCTACGTCCAGGAGCGCACCATCTTCTTCAAGGACGACGGCA
ACTACAAGACCCGCGCCGAGGTGAAGTTCGAGGGCGACACCCTGGTGAACCGCATCGAGCTGAAGGGCAT
CGACTTCAAGGAGGACGGCAACATCCTGGGGCACAAGCTGGAGTACAACTACAACAGCCACAACGTCTAT
ATCATGGCCGACAAGCAGAAGAACGGCATCAAGGTGAACTTCAAGATCCGCCACAACATCGAGGACGGCA
GCGTGCAGCTCGCCGACCACTACCAGCAGAACACCCCCATCGGCGACGGCCCCGTGCTGCTGCCCGACAA
CCACTACCTGAGCACCCAGTCCGCCCTGAGCAAAGACCCCAACGAGAAGCGCGATCACATGGTCCTGCTG
GAGTTCGTGACCGCCGCCGGGATCACTCTCGGCATGGACGAGCTGTACAAGTCCGGACTCAGATCTCGAG
CGGCGAACGACGAAAACTACTCTGAAAACTACGCGGACGCGTCTTAGAAGCTTCTAGCATAACCCCTTGG
GGCCTCTAAACGGGTCTTGAGGGGTTTTTTGCCCGGGGGATCCCCTAGGGCGTTCGGCTGCGGCGAGCGG
TATCAGCTCACTCAAAGGCGGTAATACGGTTATCCACAGAATCAGGGGATAACGCAGGAAAGAACATGTG
AGCAAAAGGCCAGCAAAAGGCCAGGAACCGTAAAAAGGCCGCGTTGCTGGCGTTTTTCCATAGGCTCCGC
CCCCCTGACGAGCATCACAAAAATCGACGCTCAAGTCAGAGGTGGCGAAACCCGACAGGACTATAAAGAT
ACCAGGCGTTTCCCCCTGGAAGCTCCCTCGTGCGCTCTCCTGTTCCGACCCTGCCGCTTACCGGATACCT
GTCCGCCTTTCTCCCTTCGGGAAGCGTGGCGCTTTCTCATAGCTCACGCTGTAGGTATCTCAGTTCGGTG
TAGGTCGTTCGCTCCAAGCTGGGCTGTGTGCACGAACCCCCCGTTCAGCCCGACCGCTGCGCCTTATCCG
GTAACTATCGTCTTGAGTCCAACCCGGTAAGACACGACTTATCGCCACTGGCAGCAGCCACTGGTAACAG
GATTAGCAGAGCGAGGTATGTAGGCGGTGCTACAGAGTTCTTGAAGTGGTGGCCTAACTACGGCTACACT
AGAAGGACAGTATTTGGTATCTGCGCTCTGCTGAAGCCAGTTACCTTCGGAAAAAGAGTTGGTAGCTCTT
GATCCGGCAAACAAACCACCGCTGGTAGCGGTGGTTTTTTTGTTTGCAAGCAGCAGATTACGCGCAGAAA
AAAAGGATCTCAAGAAGATCCTTTGATCTTTTCTACGGGGTCTGACGCTCAGTGGAACGAAAACTCACGT
TAAGGGATTTTGGTCATGACTAGTGCTTGGATTCTCACCAATAAAAAACGCCCGGCGGCAACCGAGCGTT
CTGAACAAATCCAGATGGAGTTCTGAGGTCATTACTGGATCTATCAACAGGAGTCCAAGCGAGCTC
